Addgene plasmid #48663: SK-YFP-TD-B
Purpose: Bacterial TD repression YFP reporter: protospacer B
Depositing lab: George Church. Depositing organization: Harvard Medical School. Publication: Orthogonal Cas9 proteins for RNA-guided gene regulation and editing. Esvelt KM, Mali P, Braff JL, Moosburner M, Yaung SJ, Church GM. Nat Methods. 2013 Sep 29. doi: 10.1038/nmeth.2681. PubMed 24076762.
Backbone
  Vector backbone: pSC101-kan
  Total vector size (bp): 4381
  Vector type: CRISPR
Growth in bacteria
  Bacterial resistance: Kanamycin, 50 μg/mL
  Growth temperature: 37°C
  Growth strain: DH5alpha
  Copy number: Unknown
Gene/Insert
  Gene/Insert name: TD prototspacer B/PAM with reporter EYFP
  Species: Synthetic
  Insert size (bp): 750
  Promoter: lambda pR promoter
  Cloning method: Unknown
  Sequencing primers: 5′ Neo-R; 3′ rrnB-T1-term-Rev
Terms and licenses: Academic/Nonprofit Terms; Industry Terms: Not Available to Industry
How to cite: SK-YFP-TD-B was a gift from George Church (Addgene plasmid # 48663 ; http://n2t.net/addgene:48663 ; RRID:Addgene_48663)
