[The description below was written by a language model from this plasmid's Addgene catalogue record and pLannotate feature annotations shown in this document.]
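Description:
SK-YFP-TD-B is a 4,381 bp bacterial reporter plasmid built on a pSC101-kan backbone and catalogued as a CRISPR vector. It replicates in E. coli from the pSC101 origin, a low-copy origin that depends on the plasmid-encoded Rep101 (RepA) protein, which is also annotated. Selection is by kanamycin through the neo/nptII gene, which is followed by a lambda t0 terminator. A short fragment annotated as Tn5 transposase lies next to the resistance gene and is most likely a remnant of the Tn5-derived kanamycin cassette rather than a functional element.

The payload is a synthetic cassette of about 750 bp described as a "TD" protospacer B with its PAM, coupled to an EYFP reporter under the lambda pR promoter. The feature table shows a T7 gene 10-type ribosome binding site fragment, a fluorescent protein coding sequence and an rrnB T1 terminator. The software labels the coding sequence as a GFP fragment, which fits EYFP as a GFP derivative. Neither the promoter nor the protospacer/PAM is annotated, so their exact positions relative to the reporter cannot be read from the table.

The stated purpose is a YFP repression reporter. In such an assay, a nuclease-inactive Cas9 guided to the protospacer blocks transcription of the reporter, and the loss of fluorescence measures targeting. "TD" is not expanded in the record, but given the associated work on orthogonal Cas9 proteins it presumably denotes the Treponema denticola Cas9 ortholog whose PAM accompanies the protospacer. The "B" label implies it belongs to a set of reporters carrying different protospacers, useful for testing the specificity and orthogonality of Cas9–guide pairs.
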