Features (pLannotate 1.2.2; 8 found; start..end, strand, type, name):
     79..97      +  RBS            RBS (fragment): efficient ribosome binding site from bacteriophage T7 gene 10 (Olins and Rangwala, 1989)
    139..850     +  CDS            GFP (fragment): Aequoria victoria green fluorescent protein
    910..996     +  terminator     rrnB T1 terminator: Escherichia coli rrnB; transcription terminator T1 from the E. coli rrnB gene
   1531..2481    -  CDS            Rep101: RepA protein needed for replication with the pSC101 origin; rep101
   2529..2751    -  rep_origin     pSC101 ori: low-copy replication origin that requires the Rep101 protein
   3243..3337    -  terminator     lambda t0 terminator: transcription terminator from phage lambda
   3371..4162    -  CDS            neo: KKA2_KLEPN - Also known as kan, nptII. Experimental evidence at protein level: Swiss-Prot protein existence level 1. Resistance to kanamycin, neomycin, paromomycin, ribostamycin, butirosin and gentamicin B. From Klebsiella pneumoniae.
   4194..4313    -  CDS            tnpA (fragment): TN5P_ECOLX - Also known as tnp. Experimental evidence at protein level: Swiss-Prot protein existence level 1. Mediates transposition of transposon Tn5 by a 'cut and paste' mechanism. First, the monomeric transposase binds the 19 bp inverted DNA repeats flanking the transposon. Then, dimerization of the DNA- bound transposase creates a synaptic DNA complex. After nicking of the first DNA strand, excision of the transposon proceeds through a series of intermediates. The transposase then mediates the insertion of the transposon at a new site by strand transfer. The activity of the wild- type tran
>Addgene plasmid #48663 | SK-YFP-TD-B | depositor full sequence | sequence record 71740 | SK-YFP-TD-B sequence 4381 bps
GATCCGATAAATATCTAACACCGTGCGTGTTGACTATTTTACCTCTGGCGGTGATAATGGTTGCATGTAC
TAGAATTCTTTAACTTTAAGAAGGAGATATACATATGAAGTTTTCATGGCGAATACTTTTAAAGTCTCGT
AAAGGAGAAGAACTTTTCACTGGAGTTGTCCCAATTCTTGTTGAATTAGATGGTGATGTTAATGGGCACA
AATTTTCTGTCAGTGGAGAGGGTGAAGGTGATGCAACATACGGAAAACTTACCCTTAAATTTATTTGCAC
TACTGGAAAACTACCTGTTCCATGGCCAACACTTGTCACTACTTTCGGTTATGGTCTAAAATGCTTTGCT
AGATACCCAGATCATATGAAACGGCATGACTTTTTCAAGAGTGCCATGCCCGAAGGTTATGTACAGGAAA
GAACTATATTTTTCAAAGATGACGGGAACTACAAGACACGTGCTGAAGTCAAGTTTGAAGGTGATACCCT
TGTTAATAGAATCGAGTTAAAAGGTATTGATTTTAAAGAAGATGGAAACATTCTTGGACACAAATTGGAA
TACAACTATAACTCACACAATGTATACATCATGGCAGACAAACAAAAGAATGGAATCAAAGTTAACTTCA
AAATTAGACACAACATTGAAGATGGAAGCGTTCAACTAGCAGACCATTATCAACAAAATACTCCAATTGG
CGATGGCCCTGTCCTTTTACCAGACAACCATTACCTGTCCTATCAATCTGCCCTTTCGAAAGATCCCAAC
GAAAAGAGAGACCACATGGTCCTTCTTGAGTTTGTAACAGCTGCTGGGATTACACATGGCATGGATGAAC
TATACAAATAAGCTTAACCGAAGCGTTTGATAGTTGATATCCTTTGCCTGCGGCCGCAACTAGAGGCATC
AAATAAAACGAAAGGCTCAGTCGAAAGACTGGGCCTTTCGTTTTATCTGTTGTTTGTCGGTGAACGCTCT
CCTGAGTAGGACAAATCCGCCGCCCTAGACCTAGGGTACGGGTTTTGCTGCCCGCAAACGGGCTGTTCTG
GTGTTGCTAGTTTGTTATCAGAATCGCAGATCCGGCTTCAGGTTTGCCGGCTGAAAGCGCTATTTCTTCC
AGAATTGCCATGATTTTTTCCCCACGGGAGGCGTCACTGGCTCCCGTGTTGTCGGCAGCTTTGATTCGAT
AAGCAGCATCGCCTGTTTCAGGCTGTCTATGTGTGACTGTTGAGCTGTAACAAGTTGTCTCAGGTGTTCA
ATTTCATGTTCTAGTTGCTTTGTTTTACTGGTTTCACCTGTTCTATTAGGTGTTACATGCTGTTCATCTG
TTACATTGTCGATCTGTTCATGGTGAACAGCTTTAAATGCACCAAAAACTCGTAAAAGCTCTGATGTATC
TATCTTTTTTACACCGTTTTCATCTGTGCATATGGACAGTTTTCCCTTTGATATCTAACGGTGAACAGTT
GTTCTACTTTTGTTTGTTAGTCTTGATGCTTCACTGATAGATACAAGAGCCATAAGAACCTCAGATCCTT
CCGTATTTAGCCAGTATGTTCTCTAGTGTGGTTCGTTGTTTTTGCGTGAGCCATGAGAACGAACCATTGA
GATCATGCTTACTTTGCATGTCACTCAAAAATTTTGCCTCAAAACTGGTGAGCTGAATTTTTGCAGTTAA
AGCATCGTGTAGTGTTTTTCTTAGTCCGTTACGTAGGTAGGAATCTGATGTAATGGTTGTTGGTATTTTG
TCACCATTCATTTTTATCTGGTTGTTCTCAAGTTCGGTTACGAGATCCATTTGTCTATCTAGTTCAACTT
GGAAAATCAACGTATCAGTCGGGCGGCCTCGCTTATCAACCACCAATTTCATATTGCTGTAAGTGTTTAA
ATCTTTACTTATTGGTTTCAAAACCCATTGGTTAAGCCTTTTAAACTCATGGTAGTTATTTTCAAGCATT
AACATGAACTTAAATTCATCAAGGCTAATCTCTATATTTGCCTTGTGAGTTTTCTTTTGTGTTAGTTCTT
TTAATAACCACTCATAAATCCTCATAGAGTATTTGTTTTCAAAAGACTTAACATGTTCCAGATTATATTT
TATGAATTTTTTTAACTGGAAAAGATAAGGCAATATCTCTTCACTAAAAACTAATTCTAATTTTTCGCTT
GAGAACTTGGCATAGTTTGTCCACTGGAAAATCTCAAAGCCTTTAACCAAAGGATTCCTGATTTCCACAG
TTCTCGTCATCAGCTCTCTGGTTGCTTTAGCTAATACACCATAAGCATTTTCCCTACTGATGTTCATCAT
CTGAGCGTATTGGTTATAAGTGAACGATACCGTCCGTTCTTTCCTTGTAGGGTTTTCAATCGTGGGGTTG
AGTAGTGCCACACAGCATAAAATTAGCTTGGTTTCATGCTCCGTTAAGTCATAGCGACTAATCGCTAGTT
CATTTGCTTTGAAAACAACTAATTCAGACATACATCTCAATTGGTCTAGGTGATTTTAATCACTATACCA
ATTGAGATGGGCTAGTCAATGATAATTACTAGTCCTTTTCCTTTGAGTTGTGGGTATCTGTAAATTCTGC
TAGACCTTTGCTGGAAAACTTGTAAATTCTGCTAGACCCTCTGTAAATTCCGCTAGACCTTTGTGTGTTT
TTTTTGTTTATATTCAAGTGGTTATAATTTATAGAATAAAGAAAGAATAAAAAAAGATAAAAAGAATAGA
TCCCAGCCCTGTGTATAACTCACTACTTTAGTCAGTTCCGCAGTATTACAAAAGGATGTCGCAAACGCTG
TTTGCTCCTCTACAAAACAGACCTTAAAACCCTAAAGGCTTAAGTAGCACCCTCGCAAGCTCGGGCAAAT
CGCTGAATATTCCTTTTGTCTCCGACCATCAGGCACCTGAGTCGCTGTCTTTTTCGTGACATTCAGTTCG
CTGCGCTCACGGCTCTGGCAGTGAATGGGGGTAAATGGCACTACAGGCGCCTTTTATGGATTCATGCAAG
GAAACTACCCATAATACAAGAAAAGCCCGTCACGGGCTTCTCAGGGCGTTTTATGGCGGGTCTGCTATGT
GGTGCTATCTGACTTTTTGCTGTTCAGCAGTTCCTGCCCTCTGATTTTCCAGTCTGACCACTTCGGATTA
TCCCGTGACAGGTCATTCAGACTGGCTAATGCACCCAGTAAGGCAGCGGTATCATCAACAGGCTTACCCG
TCTTACTGTCCCTAGTGCTTGGATTCTCACCAATAAAAAACGCCCGGCGGCAACCGAGCGTTCTGAACAA
ATCCAGATGGAGTTCTGAGGTCATTACTGGATCTATCAACAGGAGTCCAAGCGAGCTCTCGAACCCCAGA
GTCCCGCTCAGAAGAACTCGTCAAGAAGGCGATAGAAGGCGATGCGCTGCGAATCGGGAGCGGCGATACC
GTAAAGCACGAGGAAGCGGTCAGCCCATTCGCCGCCAAGCTCTTCAGCAATATCACGGGTAGCCAACGCT
ATGTCCTGATAGCGGTCCGCCACACCCAGCCGGCCACAGTCGATGAATCCAGAAAAGCGGCCATTTTCCA
CCATGATATTCGGCAAGCAGGCATCGCCATGGGTCACGACGAGATCCTCGCCGTCGGGCATGCGCGCCTT
GAGCCTGGCGAACAGTTCGGCTGGCGCGAGCCCCTGATGCTCTTCGTCCAGATCATCCTGATCGACAAGA
CCGGCTTCCATCCGAGTACGTGCTCGCTCGATGCGATGTTTCGCTTGGTGGTCGAATGGGCAGGTAGCCG
GATCAAGCGTATGCAGCCGCCGCATTGCATCAGCCATGATGGATACTTTCTCGGCAGGAGCAAGGTGAGA
TGACAGGAGATCCTGCCCCGGCACTTCGCCCAATAGCAGCCAGTCCCTTCCCGCTTCAGTGACAACGTCG
AGCACAGCTGCGCAAGGAACGCCCGTCGTGGCCAGCCACGATAGCCGCGCTGCCTCGTCCTGCAGTTCAT
TCAGGGCACCGGACAGGTCGGTCTTGACAAAAAGAACCGGGCGCCCCTGCGCTGACAGCCGGAACACGGC
GGCATCAGAGCAGCCGATTGTCTGTTGTGCCCAGTCATAGCCGAATAGCCTCTCCACCCAAGCGGCCGGA
GAACCTGCGTGCAATCCATCTTGTTCAATCATGCGAAACGATCCTCATCCTGTCTCTTGATCAGATCTTG
ATCCCCTGCGCCATCAGATCCTTGGCGGCAAGAAAGCCATCCAGTTTACTTTGCAGGGCTTCCCAACCTT
ACCAGAGGGCGCCCCAGCTGGCAATTCCGACGTCTAAGAAACCATTATTATCATGACATTAACCTATAAA
AATAGGCGTATCACGAGGCCCTTTCGTCTTCACCTCGAGGG
