>Addgene plasmid #48663 | SK-YFP-TD-B | addgene partial sequence | sequence record 72721 | Neo-R 5'-GCCCAGTCATAGCCGAATAG-3'
ATCCATCTTGTTCAATCATGCGAAACGATCCTCATCCTGTCTCTTGATCAGATCTTGATCCCCTGCGCCA
TCAGATCCTTGGCGGCAAGAAAGCCATCCAGTTTACTTTGCAGGGCTTCCCAACCTTACCAGAGGGCGCC
CCAGCTGGCAATTCCGACGTCTAAGAAACCATTATTATCATGACATTAACCTATAAAAATAGGCGTATCA
CGAGGCCCTTTCGTCTTCACCTCGAGGGGATCCGATAAATATCTAACACCGTGCGTGTTGACTATTTTAC
CTCTGGCGGTGATAATGGTTGCATGTACTAGAATTCTTTAACTTTAAGAAGGAGATATACATATGAAGTT
TTCATGGCGAATACTTTTAAAGTCTCGTAAAGGAGAAGAACTTTTCACTGGAGTTGTCCCAATTCTTGTT
GAATTAGATGGTGATGTTAATGGGCACAAATTTTCTGTCAGTGGAGAGGGTGAAGGTGATGCAACATACG
GAAAACTTACCCTTAAATTTATTTGCACTACTGGAAAACTACCTGTTCCATGGCCAACACTTGTCACTAC
TTTCGGTTATGGTCTAAAATGCTTTGCTAGATACCCAGATCATATGAAACGGCATGACTTTTTCAAGAGT
GCCATGCCCGAAGGTTATGTACAGGAAAGAACTATATTTTTCAAAGATGACGGGAACTACAAGACACGTG
CTGAAGTCAAGTTTGAAGGTGATACCCTTGTTAATAGAATCGAGTTAAAAGGTATTGATTTTAAAGAAGA
TGGAAACATTCTTGGACACAAATTGGAATAC
